Addgene plasmid #170857: pAAV-VTKS6
Purpose: (Empty Backbone) AAV backbone for Cre- and Flp-dependent transgene expression (CRE-OFF / FLP-ON) of any transgene in neurons under the control of the hSyn1 promoter.
Depositing lab: Jordane Dimidschstein. Depositing organization: Broad Institute. Publication: A versatile viral toolkit for functional discovery in the nervous system. Pouchelon G, Vergara J, McMahon J, Gorissen BL, Lin JD, Vormstein-Schneider D, Niehaus JL, Burbridge TJ, Wester JC, Sherer M, Fernandez-Otero M, Allaway KC, Pelkey K, Chittajallu R, McBain CJ, Fan M, Nasse JS, Wildenberg GA, Fishell G, Dimidschstein J. Cell Rep Methods. 2022 May 26;2(6):100225. doi: 10.1016/j.crmeth.2022.100225. eCollection 2022 Jun 20. PubMed 35784651.
Backbone
  Vector backbone: pAAV-VTKS6
  Vector type: Mammalian Expression, AAV
Growth in bacteria
  Bacterial resistance: Ampicillin, 100 μg/mL
  Growth temperature: 37°C
  Growth strain: NEB Stable
  Copy number: High Copy
Gene/Insert
  Gene/Insert name: None
Terms and licenses: Academic/Nonprofit Terms; Industry Terms: Not Available to Industry
How to cite: pAAV-VTKS6 was a gift from Jordane Dimidschstein (Addgene plasmid # 170857 ; http://n2t.net/addgene:170857 ; RRID:Addgene_170857)
