[The description below was written by a language model from this plasmid's Addgene catalogue record and pLannotate feature annotations shown in this document.]
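Description:
pAAV-VTKS6 is an empty adeno-associated virus (AAV) transfer plasmid of about 4.6 kb, designed as a cloning backbone for intersectional, recombinase-gated transgene expression in neurons. It is propagated in bacteria as a high-copy plasmid through a ColE1/pUC-type origin and selected with ampicillin via the β-lactamase gene. An f1 phage origin is also present, along with small annotated remnants of pBR322 bom and rop sequences. The expression cassette lies between AAV2 inverted terminal repeats, which allow it to be packaged into recombinant AAV particles. The 3' ITR is annotated in full, whereas the 5' ITR is detected only as short fragments in this sequencing result.

Within the ITRs, the human synapsin I (hSyn) promoter provides neuron-restricted transcription, and a WPRE followed by the bovine growth hormone polyadenylation signal enhances transcript stability and processing. Between promoter and WPRE is a pUC-type multiple cloning site with no insert, so the user supplies the transgene. The cloning site is bracketed by a pair of minimal FRT sites in opposite orientation, consistent with Flp-mediated inversion of the enclosed segment. These sit inside a pair of loxP sites in the same orientation, consistent with Cre-mediated excision of the whole cassette. This arrangement matches the stated CRE-OFF / FLP-ON logic, in which expression requires Flp and is abolished by Cre. Short reverse-strand β-globin intron fragments are annotated next to the recombinase sites, but the record does not explain their role. The backbone is part of a viral toolkit for targeting neuronal populations defined by the presence of Flp and the absence of Cre.
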