Features (pLannotate 1.2.2; 20 found; start..end, strand, type, name):
     11..38      +  repeat_region  AAV2 ITR (fragment): inverted terminal repeat of adeno-associated virus serotype 2 inverted
     67..94      +  repeat_region  AAV2 ITR (fragment): inverted terminal repeat of adeno-associated virus serotype 2 inverted
    157..604     +  promoter       hSyn promoter: human synapsin I promoter; confers neuron-specific expression (Kügler et al., 2003)
    628..661     +  protein_bind   loxP: Cre-mediated recombination occurs in the 8-bp core sequence (GCATACAT). Cre recombinase
    662..695     +  protein_bind   FRT (minimal): supports FLP-mediated excision but not integration (Turan and Bode, 2011) FLP recombinase from the Saccharomyces cerevisiae 2μ plasmid
    696..745     -  intron         β-globin intron (fragment): internally truncated intron from human β-globin
    791..847     +  misc_feature   MCS: pUC18/19 multiple cloning site
    858..891     -  protein_bind   FRT (minimal): supports FLP-mediated excision but not integration (Turan and Bode, 2011) FLP recombinase from the Saccharomyces cerevisiae 2μ plasmid
    892..942     -  intron         β-globin intron (fragment): internally truncated intron from human β-globin
    976..1009    +  protein_bind   loxP: Cre-mediated recombination occurs in the 8-bp core sequence (GCATACAT). Cre recombinase
   1018..1606    +  misc_feature   WPRE: woodchuck hepatitis virus posttranscriptional regulatory element
   1614..1838    +  polyA_signal   bGH poly(A) signal: bovine growth hormone polyadenylation signal
   1840..1980    +  repeat_region  AAV2 ITR: inverted terminal repeat of adeno-associated virus serotype 2 inverted
   1985..2036    -  misc_feature   bom (fragment): basis of mobility region from pBR322
   2055..2510    +  rep_origin     f1 ori (sequence partly withheld): f1 bacteriophage origin of replication; arrow indicates direction of (+) strand synthesis
   2511..2560    -  misc_feature   bom (fragment): basis of mobility region from pBR322
   2662..2697    -  CDS            rop (fragment): Rop protein, which maintains plasmids at low copy number; rop
   2792..2896    +  promoter       AmpR promoter: bla
   2897..3757    +  CDS            AmpR: β-lactamase; bla; confers resistance to ampicillin, carbenicillin, and related antibiotics
   3928..4516    +  rep_origin     ori: high-copy-number ColE1/pMB1/pBR322/pUC origin of replication
>Addgene plasmid #170857 | pAAV-VTKS6 | addgene full sequence | sequence record 337194 | Addgene NGS Result
CTGCAGGCAGCTGCGCGCTCGCTCGCTCACTGAGGCCGCCCGGGCGTCGGGCGACCTTTGGTCGCCCGGC
CTCAGTGAGCGAGCGAGCGCGCAGAGAGGGAGTGGCCAACTCCATCACTAGGGGTTCCTGCTAGACTGCA
GAGGGCCCTGCGTATGAGTGCAAGTGGGTTTTAGGACCAGGATGAGGCGGGGTGGGGGTGCCTACCTGAC
GACCGACCCCGACCCACTGGACAAGCACCCAACCCCCATTCCCCAAATTGCGCATCCCCTATCAGAGAGG
GGGAGGGGAAACAGGATGCGGCGAGGCGCGTGCGCACTGCCAGCTTCAGCACCGCGGACAGTGCCTTCGC
CCCCGCCTGGCGGCGCGCGCCACCGCCGCCTCAGCACTGAAGGCGCGCTGACGTCACTCGCCGGTCCCCC
GCAAACTCCCCTTCCCGGCCACCTTGGTCGCGTCCGCGCCGCCGCCGGCCCAGCCGGACCGCACCACGCG
AGGCGCGAGATAGGGGGGCACGGGCGCGACCATCTGCGCTGCGGCGCCGGCGACTCAGCGCTGCCTCAGT
CTGCGGTGGGCAGCGGAGGAGTCGTGTCGTGCCTGAGAGCGCAGTCAGATATCGTTTAAACTCCGGAATA
ACTTCGTATAGCATACATTATACGAAGTTATGAAGTTCCTATTCTCTAGAAAGTATAGGAACTTCGCAGA
ATGGTAGCTGGATTGTAGCTGCTATTAGCAATATGAAACCTCTTAGAAGTTCCTATTCTTCAAAAGGTAT
AGGAACTTCAACGCGCCCTAGAATTCGAGCTCGGTACCCGGGGATCCTCTAGAGTCGACCTGCAGGCATG
CAAGCTTGGTGGCTAGCGAAGTTCCTATACTTTCTAGAGAATAGGAACTTCTTGCCTTAACCCAGAAATT
ATCACTGTTATTCTTTAGAATGGTGCAAAGAGAAGTTCCTATACCTTTTGAAGAATAGGAACTTCATAAC
TTCGTATAGCATACATTATACGAAGTTATGGCGCGCCAATCAACCTCTGGATTACAAAATTTGTGAAAGA
TTGACTGGTATTCTTAACTATGTTGCTCCTTTTACGCTATGTGGATACGCTGCTTTAATGCCTTTGTATC
ATGCTATTGCTTCCCGTATGGCTTTCATTTTCTCCTCCTTGTATAAATCCTGGTTGCTGTCTCTTTATGA
GGAGTTGTGGCCCGTTGTCAGGCAACGTGGCGTGGTGTGCACTGTGTTTGCTGACGCAACCCCCACTGGT
TGGGGCATTGCCACCACCTGTCAGCTCCTTTCCGGGACTTTCGCTTTCCCCCTCCCTATTGCCACGGCGG
AACTCATCGCCGCCTGCCTTGCCCGCTGCTGGACAGGGGCTCGGCTGTTGGGCACTGACAATTCCGTGGT
GTTGTCGGGGAAGCTGACGTCCTTTCCATGGCTGCTCGCCTGTGTTGCCACCTGGATTCTGCGCGGGACG
TCCTTCTGCTACGTCCCTTCGGCCCTCAATCCAGCGGACCTTCCTTCCCGCGGCCTGCTGCCGGCTCTGC
GGCCTCTTCCGCGTCTTCGCCTTCGCCCTCAGACGAGTCGGATCTCCCTTTGGGCCGCCTCCCCGCCTGG
ATCCTGTGCCTTCTAGTTGCCAGCCATCTGTTGTTTGCCCCTCCCCCGTGCCTTCCTTGACCCTGGAAGG
TGCCACTCCCACTGTCCTTTCCTAATAAAATGAGGAAATTGCATCGCATTGTCTGAGTAGGTGTCATTCT
ATTCTGGGGGGTGGGGTGGGGCAGGACAGCAAGGGGGAGGATTGGGAAGACAATAGCAGGCATGCTGGGG
ATGCGGTGGGCTCTATGGCAGGAACCCCTAGTGATGGAGTTGGCCACTCCCTCTCTGCGCGCTCGCTCGC
TCACTGAGGCCGGGCGACCAAAGGTCGCCCGACGCCCGGGCTTTGCCCGGGCGGCCTCAGTGAGCGAGCG
AGCGCGCAGCTGCCTGCAGGGGCGCCTGATGCGGTATTTTCTCCTTACGCATCTGTGCGGTATTTCACAC
CGCATA
[95 nt withheld, positions 2037-2131]
T
[46 nt withheld, positions 2133-2178]
C
[141 nt withheld, positions 2180-2320]
CCTTTGACGTTGGAGTCCACGTTCTTT
[37 nt withheld, positions 2348-2384]
ACTCTATCTCGGGCTATTCTTTTGATTTATAAGGGATTTTGCCGATTTCGGTCTATTGGTTAAAAAATGA
GCTGATTTAACAAAAATTTAACGCGAATTTTAACAAAATATTAACGTTTACAATTTTATGGTGCACTCTC
AGTACAATCTGCTCTGATGCCGCATAGTTAAGCCAGCCCCGACACCCGCCAACACCCGCTGACGCGCCCT
GACGGGCTTGTCTGCTCCCGGCATCCGCTTACAGACAAGCTGTGACCGTCTCCGGGAGCTGCATGTGTCA
GAGGTTTTCACCGTCATCACCGAAACGCGCGAGACGAAAGGGCCTCGTGATACGCCTATTTTTATAGGTT
AATGTCATGATAATAATGGTTTCTTAGACGTCAGGTGGCACTTTTCGGGGAAATGTGCGCGGAACCCCTA
TTTGTTTATTTTTCTAAATACATTCAAATATGTATCCGCTCATGAGACAATAACCCTGATAAATGCTTCA
ATAATATTGAAAAAGGAAGAGTATGAGTATTCAACATTTCCGTGTCGCCCTTATTCCCTTTTTTGCGGCA
TTTTGCCTTCCTGTTTTTGCTCACCCAGAAACGCTGGTGAAAGTAAAAGATGCTGAAGATCAGTTGGGTG
CACGAGTGGGTTACATCGAACTGGATCTCAACAGCGGTAAGATCCTTGAGAGTTTTCGCCCCGAAGAACG
TTTTCCAATGATGAGCACTTTTAAAGTTCTGCTATGTGGCGCGGTATTATCCCGTATTGACGCCGGGCAA
GAGCAACTCGGTCGCCGCATACACTATTCTCAGAATGACTTGGTTGAGTACTCACCAGTCACAGAAAAGC
ATCTTACGGATGGCATGACAGTAAGAGAATTATGCAGTGCTGCCATAACCATGAGTGATAACACTGCGGC
CAACTTACTTCTGACAACGATCGGAGGACCGAAGGAGCTAACCGCTTTTTTGCACAACATGGGGGATCAT
GTAACTCGCCTTGATCGTTGGGAACCGGAGCTGAATGAAGCCATACCAAACGACGAGCGTGACACCACGA
TGCCTGTAGCAATGGCAACAACGTTGCGCAAACTATTAACTGGCGAACTACTTACTCTAGCTTCCCGGCA
ACAATTAATAGACTGGATGGAGGCGGATAAAGTTGCAGGACCACTTCTGCGCTCGGCCCTTCCGGCTGGC
TGGTTTATTGCTGATAAATCTGGAGCCGGTGAGCGTGGGTCTCGCGGTATCATTGCAGCACTGGGGCCAG
ATGGTAAGCCCTCCCGTATCGTAGTTATCTACACGACGGGGAGTCAGGCAACTATGGATGAACGAAATAG
ACAGATCGCTGAGATAGGTGCCTCACTGATTAAGCATTGGTAACTGTCAGACCAAGTTTACTCATATATA
CTTTAGATTGATTTAAAACTTCATTTTTAATTTAAAAGGATCTAGGTGAAGATCCTTTTTGATAATCTCA
TGACCAAAATCCCTTAACGTGAGTTTTCGTTCCACTGAGCGTCAGACCCCGTAGAAAAGATCAAAGGATC
TTCTTGAGATCCTTTTTTTCTGCGCGTAATCTGCTGCTTGCAAACAAAAAAACCACCGCTACCAGCGGTG
GTTTGTTTGCCGGATCAAGAGCTACCAACTCTTTTTCCGAAGGTAACTGGCTTCAGCAGAGCGCAGATAC
CAAATACTGTTCTTCTAGTGTAGCCGTAGTTAGGCCACCACTTCAAGAACTCTGTAGCACCGCCTACATA
CCTCGCTCTGCTAATCCTGTTACCAGTGGCTGCTGCCAGTGGCGATAAGTCGTGTCTTACCGGGTTGGAC
TCAAGACGATAGTTACCGGATAAGGCGCAGCGGTCGGGCTGAACGGGGGGTTCGTGCACACAGCCCAGCT
TGGAGCGAACGACCTACACCGAACTGAGATACCTACAGCGTGAGCTATGAGAAAGCGCCACGCTTCCCGA
AGGGAGAAAGGCGGACAGGTATCCGGTAAGCGGCAGGGTCGGAACAGGAGAGCGCACGAGGGAGCTTCCA
GGGGGAAACGCCTGGTATCTTTATAGTCCTGTCGGGTTTCGCCACCTCTGACTTGAGCGTCGATTTTTGT
GATGCTCGTCAGGGGGGCGGAGCCTATGGAAAAACGCCAGCAACGCGGCCTTTTTACGGTTCCTGGCCTT
TTGCTGGCCTTTTGCTCACATGTC
